Addgene plasmid #177581: pEcH6AlaRS
Purpose: Expresses His tagged AlaRS in Escherichia coli cells
Depositing lab: Kambiz Hamadani. Depositing organization: California State University, San Marcos.
Backbone
  Vector backbone: 2BT
  Vector type: Bacterial Expression
Growth in bacteria
  Bacterial resistance: Ampicillin, 100 μg/mL
  Growth temperature: 37°C
  Growth strain: DH5alpha
  Copy number: High Copy
Gene/Insert
  Gene/Insert name: Alanine tRNA Synthetase
  Species: Escherichia coli
  Entrez Gene: alaS (a.k.a. b2697, ECK2692, JW2667, act, ala-act, lovB)
  Tag / fusion protein: Hexahistidine (N terminal on backbone)
  Cloning method: Ligation Independent Cloning
Terms and licenses: Academic/Nonprofit Terms; Industry Terms: Not Available to Industry
How to cite: pEcH6AlaRS was a gift from Kambiz Hamadani (Addgene plasmid # 177581 ; http://n2t.net/addgene:177581 ; RRID:Addgene_177581)
