[The description below was written by a language model from this plasmid's Addgene catalogue record and pLannotate feature annotations shown in this document.]
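Description:
pEcH6AlaRS is a bacterial expression plasmid of about 7.4 kb, built on the 2BT ligation-independent cloning backbone, for producing histidine-tagged alanyl-tRNA synthetase (AlaRS, the alaS gene product) from Escherichia coli in E. coli cells. It replicates from a ColE1/pMB1-type origin and is selected with ampicillin through a β-lactamase gene driven by its own promoter. The backbone shows pBR322/pET ancestry: it carries the bom mobilisation region and the rop gene, along with two tetracycline-resistance gene fragments and the tet promoter flanking the expression cassette. These are remnants of a disrupted gene rather than a working marker. The catalogue lists the plasmid as high copy, although rop is annotated as an element that normally keeps copy number down.

The expression cassette runs from a T7 promoter through the phage T7 gene 10 ribosome binding site into an N-terminal 6xHis tag. A sequence annotated as a partial TEV protease recognition site follows, and then the full-length alaS coding sequence. A T7 terminator closes the unit. The short fragment annotated as a T7 gene 10B-derived solubility tag lies downstream of alaS, just before the terminator, and is probably vector-derived sequence rather than a fused tag, though the record does not clarify this. No lac operator or lacI gene is annotated. Transcription depends on T7 RNA polymerase, so expression would require a host strain that supplies it. The His tag allows purification by metal-affinity chromatography, and the TEV site is normally intended for tag removal. The purified enzyme charges tRNA with alanine, but the record does not state a downstream application beyond expression.
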