Features (pLannotate 1.2.2; 16 found; start..end, strand, type, name):
    655..794     -  misc_feature   bom: basis of mobility region from pBR322
    896..1087    -  CDS            rop: Rop protein, which maintains plasmids at low copy number; rop
   1104..1484    +  CDS            YPB1_ECOLX: Protein predicted: Swiss-Prot protein existence level 4. From Escherichia coli.
   1726..2626    -  CDS            TcR (fragment): tetracycline efflux protein; tet; confers resistance to tetracycline
   2648..2666    +  promoter       T7 promoter: promoter for bacteriophage T7 RNA polymerase
   2755..2777    +  RBS            RBS: efficient ribosome binding site from bacteriophage T7 gene 10 (Olins and Rangwala, 1989)
   2797..2814    +  CDS            6xHis: 6xHis affinity tag
   2815..2831    +  CDS            TEV site (fragment): tobacco etch virus (TEV) protease recognition and cleavage site
   2842..5466    +  CDS            alaS: SYA_ECOLI - Also known as lovB. Experimental evidence at protein level: Swiss-Prot protein existence level 1. Attaches Ala to transfer-messenger RNA (tmRNA, also known as 10Sa RNA, the product of the ssrA gene). tmRNA plays a major role in rescue of stalled ribosomes via trans-translation. From Escherichia coli (strain K12).
   5552..5601    +  CDS            SET1 (fragment): solubility-enhancement tag derived from T7 phage gene 10B
   5609..5656    +  terminator     T7 terminator: transcription terminator for bacteriophage T7 RNA polymerase
   5682..5974    -  CDS            TcR (fragment): tetracycline efflux protein; tet; confers resistance to tetracycline
   6022..6050    -  promoter       tet promoter: E. coli promoter for tetracycline efflux protein gene
   6163..6267    +  promoter       AmpR promoter: bla
   6268..7128    +  CDS            AmpR: β-lactamase; bla; confers resistance to ampicillin, carbenicillin, and related antibiotics
   7299..469     +  rep_origin     ori (across the origin): high-copy-number ColE1/pMB1/pBR322/pUC origin of replication
>Addgene plasmid #177581 | pEcH6AlaRS | addgene full sequence | sequence record 350693 | Addgene NGS Result
CAGCAGAGCGCAGATACCAAATACTGTCCTTCTAGTGTAGCCGTAGTTAGGCCACCACTTCAAGAACTCT
GTAGCACCGCCTACATACCTCGCTCTGCTAATCCTGTTACCAGTGGCTGCTGCCAGTGGCGATAAGTCGT
GTCTTACCGGGTTGGACTCAAGACGATAGTTACCGGATAAGGCGCAGCGGTCGGGCTGAACGGGGGGTTC
GTGCACACAGCCCAGCTTGGAGCGAACGACCTACACCGAACTGAGATACCTACAGCGTGAGCTATGAGAA
AGCGCCACGCTTCCCGAAGGGAGAAAGGCGGACAGGTATCCGGTAAGCGGCAGGGTCGGAACAGGAGAGC
GCACGAGGGAGCTTCCAGGGGGAAACGCCTGGTATCTTTATAGTCCTGTCGGGTTTCGCCACCTCTGACT
TGAGCGTCGATTTTTGTGATGCTCGTCAGGGGGGCGGAGCCTATGGAAAAACGCCAGCAACGCGGCCTTT
TTACGGTTCCTGGCCTTTTGCTGGCCTTTTGCTCACATGTTCTTTCCTGCGTTATCCCCTGATTCTGTGG
ATAACCGTATTACCGCCTTTGAGTGAGCTGATACCGCTCGCCGCAGCCGAACGACCGAGCGCAGCGAGTC
AGTGAGCGAGGAAGCGGAAGAGCGCCTGATGCGGTATTTTCTCCTTACGCATCTGTGCGGTATTTCACAC
CGCAATGGTGCACTCTCAGTACAATCTGCTCTGATGCCGCATAGTTAAGCCAGTATACACTCCGCTATCG
CTACGTGACTGGGTCATGGCTGCGCCCCGACACCCGCCAACACCCGCTGACGCGCCCTGACGGGCTTGTC
TGCTCCCGGCATCCGCTTACAGACAAGCTGTGACCGTCTCCGGGAGCTGCATGTGTCAGAGGTTTTCACC
GTCATCACCGAAACGCGCGAGGCAGCTGCGGTAAAGCTCATCAGCGTGGTCGTGAAGCGATTCACAGATG
TCTGCCTGTTCATCCGCGTCCAGCTCGTTGAGTTTCTCCAGAAGCGTTAATGTCTGGCTTCTGATAAAGC
GGGCCATGTTAAGGGCGGTTTTTTCCTGTTTGGTCACTGATGCCTCCGTGTAAGGGGGATTTCTGTTCAT
GGGGGTAATGATACCGATGAAACGAGAGAGGATGCTCACGATACGGGTTACTGATGATGAACATGCCCGG
TTACTGGAACGTTGTGAGGGTAAACAACTGGCGGTATGGATGCGGCGGGACCAGAGAAAAATCACTCAGG
GTCAATGCCAGCGCTTCGTTAATACAGATGTAGGTGTTCCACAGGGTAGCCAGCAGCATCCTGCGATGCA
GATCCGGAACATAATGGTGCAGGGCGCTGACTTCCGCGTTTCCAGACTTTACGAAACACGGAAACCGAAG
ACCATTCATGTTGTTGCTCAGGTCGCAGACGTTTTGCAGCAGCAGTCGCTTCACGTTCGCTCGCGTATCG
GTGATTCATTCTGCTAACCAGTAAGGCAACCCCGCCAGCCTAGCCGGGTCCTCAACGACAGGAGCACGAT
CATGCGCACCCGTGGCCAGGACCCAACGCTGCCCGAGATGCGCCGCGTGCGGCTGCTGGAGATGGCGGAC
GCGATGGATATGTTCTGCCAAGGGTTGGTTTGCGCATTCACAGTTCTCCGCAAGAATTGATTGGCTCCAA
TTCTTGGAGTGGTGAATCCGTTAGCGAGGTGCCGCCGGCTTCCATTCAGGTCGAGGTGGCCCGGCTCCAT
GCACCGCGACGCAACGCGGGGAGGCAGACAAGGTATAGGGCGGCGCCTACAATCCATGCCAACCCGTTCC
ATGTGCTCGCCGAGGCGGCATAAATCGCCGTGACGATCAGCGGTCCAATGATCGAAGTTAGGCTGGTAAG
AGCCGCGAGCGATCCTTGAAGCTGTCCCTGATGGTCGTCATCTACCTGCCTGGACAGCATGGCCTGCAAC
GCGGGCATCCCGATGCCGCCGGAAGCGAGAAGAATCATAATGGGGAAGGCCATCCAGCCTCGCGTCGCGA
ACGCCAGCAAGACGTAGCCCAGCGCGTCGGCCGCCATGCCGGCGATAATGGCCTGCTTCTCGCCGAAACG
TTTGGTGGCGGGACCAGTGACGAAGGCTTGAGCGAGGGCGTGCAAGATTCCGAATACCGCAAGCGACAGG
CCGATCATCGTCGCGCTCCAGCGAAAGCGGTCCTCGCCGAAAATGACCCAGAGCGCTGCCGGCACCTGTC
CTACGAGTTGCATGATAAAGAAGACAGTCATAAGTGCGGCGACGATAGTCATGCCCCGCGCCCACCGGAA
GGAGCTGACTGGGTTGAAGGCTCTCAAGGGCATCGGTCGACGCTCTCCCTTATGCGACTCCTGCATTAGG
AAGCAGCCCAGTAGTAGGTTGAGGCCGTTGAGCACCGCCGCCGCAAGGAATGGTGCATGCAAGGAGATGG
CGCCCAACAGTCCCCCGGCCACGGGGCCTGCCACCATACCCACGCCGAAACAAGCGCTCATGAGCCCGAA
GTGGCGAGCCCGATCTTCCCCATCGGTGATGTCGGCGATATAGGCGCCAGCAACCGCACCTGTGGCGCCG
GTGATGCCGGCCACGATGCGTCCGGCGTAGAGGATCGAGATCTCGATCCCGCGAAATTAATACGACTCAC
TATAGGGAGACCACAACGGTTTCCCTCTAGTGCCGGCTCCGGAGAGCTCTTTAATTAAGCGGCCGCCCTG
CAGGACTCGAGTTCTAGAAATAATTTTGTTTAACTTTAAGAAGGAGATATACATATGAAATCTTCTCACC
ATCACCATCACCATGAAAACCTGTACTTCCAATCCAATGCAAGCAAGAGCACCGCTGAGATCCGTCAGGC
GTTTCTCGACTTTTTCCATAGTAAGGGACATCAGGTAGTTGCCAGCAGCTCCCTGGTACCCCATAACGAC
CCAACTTTGTTGTTTACCAACGCCGGGATGAACCAGTTCAAGGATGTGTTCCTTGGGCTCGACAAGCGTA
ATTATTCCCGCGCTACCACTTCCCAACGCTGCGTGCGTGCGGGTGGTAAACACAACGACCTGGAAAACGT
CGGTTACACCGCGCGTCACCATACCTTCTTCGAAATGCTGGGCAACTTCAGCTTCGGCGACTATTTCAAA
CACGATGCCATTCAGTTTGCATGGGAACTGCTGACCAGCGAAAAATGGTTTGCCCTGCCGAAAGAGCGTC
TGTGGGTTACCGTCTATGAAAGCGACGACGAAGCCTACGAAATCTGGGAAAAAGAAGTAGGGATCCCGCG
CGAACGTATTATTCGCATCGGCGATAACAAAGGTGCGCCATACGCATCTGACAACTTCTGGCAGATGGGT
GACACTGGTCCGTGCGGCCCGTGCACCGAAATCTTCTACGATCACGGCGACCACATTTGGGGGGGCCCTC
CGGGAAGCCCGGAAGAAGACGGCGACCGCTACATTGAGATCTGGAACATCGTCTTCATGCAGTTCAACCG
CCAGGCCGATGGCACGATGGAACCGCTGCCGAAGCCGTCTGTAGATACCGGTATGGGTCTGGAGCGTATT
GCTGCGGTGCTGCAACACGTTAACTCTAACTATGACATCGACCTGTTCCGCACGCTGATCCAGGCGGTAG
CGAAAGTCACTGGCGCAACCGATCTGAGCAATAAATCGCTGCGCGTAATCGCTGACCACATTCGTTCTTG
TGCGTTCCTGATCGCGGATGGCGTAATGCCGTCCAATGAAAACCGTGGTTATGTACTGCGTCGTATCATT
CGTCGCGCAGTGCGTCACGGTAATATGCTCGGCGCGAAAGAAACCTTCTTCTACAAACTGGTTGGTCCGC
TGATCGACGTTATGGGCTCTGCGGGTGAAGACCTGAAACGCCAGCAGGCGCAGGTTGAGCAGGTGCTGAA
GACTGAAGAAGAGCAGTTTGCTCGTACTCTGGAGCGCGGTCTGGCGTTGCTGGATGAAGAGCTGGCAAAA
CTTTCTGGTGATACGCTGGATGGTGAAACTGCTTTCCGTCTGTACGACACCTATGGCTTCCCGGTTGACC
TGACGGCTGATGTTTGTCGTGAGCGCAACATCAAAGTTGACGAAGCTGGTTTTGAAGCTGCAATGGAAGA
GCAGCGTCGTCGCGCGCGCGAAGCCAGCGGCTTTGGTGCCGATTACAACGCAATGATCCGTGTTGACAGT
GCATCTGAATTTAAAGGCTATGACCATCTGGAACTGAACGGCAAAGTGACTGCGCTGTTTGTTGATGGTA
AAGCGGTTGATGCCATCAATGCAGGCCAGGAAGCTGTGGTCGTGCTGGATCAAACGCCATTCTATGCGGA
ATCCGGCGGTCAGGTTGGCGATAAAGGCGAACTGAAAGGCGCTAACTTCTCCTTTGCGGTGGAAGATACG
CAGAAATACGGCCAGGCGATTGGTCACATCGGTAAACTTGCTGCGGGTTCTCTGAAAGTGGGCGACGCGG
TGCAGGCTGATGTTGATGAGGCTCGTCGCGCCCGTATTCGTCTGAATCACTCCGCAACGCACCTGATGCA
CGCTGCGCTGCGCCAGGTTCTGGGTACTCATGTATCGCAGAAAGGTTCACTGGTTAACGACAAGGTGCTG
CGCTTCGACTTCTCACACAACGAAGCGATGAAACCAGAAGAGATTCGTGCGGTCGAAGACCTGGTGAACA
CACAGATTCGTCGCAATTTGCCGATCGAAACCAACATCATGGATCTCGAAGCGGCGAAAGCGAAAGGTGC
GATGGCGCTGTTCGGCGAGAAGTATGATGAGCGCGTACGCGTGCTGAGCATGGGCGATTTCTCTACCGAG
TTGTGTGGCGGTACTCACGCCAGCCGCACTGGTGATATTGGTCTGTTCCGCATCATCTCTGAATCGGGTA
CTGCTGCAGGCGTTCGTCGTATCGAAGCGGTAACCGGAGAAGGTGCTATCGCCACCGTTCATGCAGACAG
CGATCGCTTAAGCGAAGTCGCGCATCTGCTGAAAGGCGATAGCAATAATCTGGCTGATAAAGTGCGCTCA
GTACTGGAACGTACGCGTCAGCTGGAAAAAGAGTTACAACAGCTTAAAGAACAAGCTGCCGCACAGGAGA
GCGCAAATCTTTCCAGTAAGGCAATTGATGTTAATGGTGTTAAGCTGTTGGTTAGCGAGCTTAGCGGTGT
TGAGCCGAAAATGTTGCGTACCATGGTTGACGATTTAAAAAATCAGCTGGGGTCGACAATTATCGTGCTG
GCAACGGTAGTCGAAGGTAAGGTTTCTCTGATTGCAGGCGTATCTAAGGACGTCACAGATCGTGTGAAAG
CAGGGGAACTGATTGGTATGGTCGCTCAGCAGGTGGGCGGCAAGGGTGGTGGACGTCCTGACATGGCGCA
AGCCGGTGGTACGGATGCTGCGGCCTTACCTGCAGCGTTAGCCAGTGTGAAAGGCTGGGTCAGCGCGAAA
TTGCAATAATAACATTGGAAGTGGATAACGGATCCGCGATCGCGGCGCGCCACCTGGTGGCCGGCCGGTA
CCACGCGTGCGCGCTGATCCGGCTGCTAACAAAGCCCGAAAGGAAGCTGAGTTGGCTGCTGCCACCGCTG
AGCAATAACTAGCATAACCCCTTGGGGCCTCTAAACGGGTCTTGAGGGGTTTTTTGCTGAAAGGAGGAAC
TATATCCGGATATCCACAGGACGGGTGTGGTCGCCATGATCGCGTAGTCGATAGTGGCTCCAAGTAGCGA
AGCGAGCAGGACTGGGCGGCGGCCAAAGCGGTCGGACAGTGCTCCGAGAACGGGTGCGCATAGAAATTGC
ATCAACGCATATAGCGCTAGCAGCACGCCATAGTGACTGGCGATGCTGTCGGAATGGACGATATCCCGCA
AGAGGCCCGGCAGTACCGGCATAACCAAGCCTATGCCTACAGCATCCAGGGTGACGGTGCCGAGGATGAC
GATGAGCGCATTGTTAGATTTCATACACGGTGCCTGACTGCGTTAGCAATTTAACTGTGATAAACTACCG
CATTAAAGCTTATCGATGATAAGCTGTCAAACATGAGAATTCTTGAAGACGAAAGGGCCTCGTGATACGC
CTATTTTTATAGGTTAATGTCATGATAATAATGGTTTCTTAGACGTCAGGTGGCACTTTTCGGGGAAATG
TGCGCGGAACCCCTATTTGTTTATTTTTCTAAATACATTCAAATATGTATCCGCTCATGAGACAATAACC
CTGATAAATGCTTCAATAACATTGAAAAAGGAAGAGTATGAGTATTCAACATTTCCGTGTCGCCCTTATT
CCCTTTTTTGCGGCATTTTGCCTTCCTGTTTTTGCTCACCCAGAAACGCTGGTGAAAGTAAAAGATGCTG
AAGATCAGTTGGGTGCACGAGTGGGTTACATCGAACTGGATCTCAACAGCGGTAAGATCCTTGAGAGTTT
TCGCCCCGAAGAACGTTTTCCAATGATGAGCACTTTTAAAGTTCTGCTATGTGGCGCGGTATTATCCCGT
GTTGACGCCGGGCAAGAGCAACTCGGTCGCCGCATACACTATTCTCAGAATGACTTGGTTGAGTACTCAC
CAGTCACAGAAAAGCATCTTACGGATGGCATGACAGTAAGAGAATTATGCAGTGCTGCCATAACCATGAG
TGATAACACTGCGGCCAACTTACTTCTGACAACGATCGGAGGACCGAAGGAGCTAACCGCTTTTTTGCAC
AACATGGGGGATCATGTAACTCGCCTTGATCGTTGGGAACCGGAGCTGAATGAAGCCATACCAAACGACG
AGCGTGACACCACGATGCCTGCAGCAATGGCAACAACGTTGCGCAAACTATTAACTGGCGAACTACTTAC
TCTAGCTTCCCGGCAACAATTAATAGACTGGATGGAGGCGGATAAAGTTGCAGGACCACTTCTGCGCTCG
GCCCTTCCGGCTGGCTGGTTTATTGCTGATAAATCTGGAGCCGGTGAGCGTGGGTCTCGCGGTATCATTG
CAGCACTGGGGCCAGATGGTAAGCCCTCCCGTATCGTAGTTATCTACACGACGGGGAGTCAGGCAACTAT
GGATGAACGAAATAGACAGATCGCTGAGATAGGTGCCTCACTGATTAAGCATTGGTAACTGTCAGACCAA
GTTTACTCATATATACTTTAGATTGATTTAAAACTTCATTTTTAATTTAAAAGGATCTAGGTGAAGATCC
TTTTTGATAATCTCATGACCAAAATCCCTTAACGTGAGTTTTCGTTCCACTGAGCGTCAGACCCCGTAGA
AAAGATCAAAGGATCTTCTTGAGATCCTTTTTTTCTGCGCGTAATCTGCTGCTTGCAAACAAAAAAACCA
CCGCTACCAGCGGTGGTTTGTTTGCCGGATCAAGAGCTACCAACTCTTTTTCCGAAGGTAACTGGCTT
