>Addgene plasmid #177581 | pEcH6AlaRS | depositor partial sequence | sequence record 344463 | Alanine tRNA Synthetase
ATGAGCAAGAGCACCGCTGAGATCCGTCAGGCGTTTCTCGACTTTTTCCATAGTAAGGGACATCAGGTAG
TTGCCAGCAGCTCCCTGGTACCCCATAACGACCCAACTTTGTTGTTTACCAACGCCGGGATGAACCAGTT
CAAGGATGTGTTCCTTGGGCTCGACAAGCGTAATTATTCCCGCGCTACCACTTCCCAACGCTGCGTGCGT
GCGGGTGGTAAACACAACGACCTGGAAAACGTCGGTTACACCGCGCGTCACCATACCTTCTTCGAAATGC
TGGGCAACTTCAGCTTCGGCGACTATTTCAAACACGATGCCATTCAGTTTGCATGGGAACTGCTGACCAG
CGAAAAATGGTTTGCCCTGCCGAAAGAGCGTCTGTGGGTTACCGTCTATGAAAGCGACGACGAAGCCTAC
GAAATCTGGGAAAAAGAAGTAGGGATCCCGCGCGAACGTATTATTCGCATCGGCGATAACAAAGGTGCGC
CATACGCATCTGACAACTTCTGGCAGATGGGTGACACTGGTCCGTGCGGCCCGTGCACCGAAATCTTCTA
CGATCACGGCGACCACATTTGGGGGGGCCCTCCGGGAAGCCCGGAAGAAGACGGCGACCGCTACATTGAG
ATCTGGAACATCGTCTTCATGCAGTTCAACCGCCAGGCCGATGGCACGATGGAACCGCTGCCGAAGCCGT
CTGTAGATACCGGTATGGGTCTGGAGCGTATTGCTGCGGTGCTGCAACACGTTAACTCTAACTATGACAT
CGACCTGTTCCGCACGCTGATCCAGGCGGTAGCGAAAGTCACTGGCGCAACCGATCTGAGCAATAAATCG
CTGCGCGTAATCGCTGACCACATTCGTTCTTGTGCGTTCCTGATCGCGGATGGCGTAATGCCGTCCAATG
AAAACCGTGGTTATGTACTGCGTCGTATCATTCGTCGCGCAGTGCGTCACGGTAATATGCTCGGCGCGAA
AGAAACCTTCTTCTACAAACTGGTTGGTCCGCTGATCGACGTTATGGGCTCTGCGGGTGAAGACCTGAAA
CGCCAGCAGGCGCAGGTTGAGCAGGTGCTGAAGACTGAAGAAGAGCAGTTTGCTCGTACTCTGGAGCGCG
GTCTGGCGTTGCTGGATGAAGAGCTGGCAAAACTTTCTGGTGATACGCTGGATGGTGAAACTGCTTTCCG
TCTGTACGACACCTATGGCTTCCCGGTTGACCTGACGGCTGATGTTTGTCGTGAGCGCAACATCAAAGTT
GACGAAGCTGGTTTTGAAGCTGCAATGGAAGAGCAGCGTCGTCGCGCGCGCGAAGCCAGCGGCTTTGGTG
CCGATTACAACGCAATGATCCGTGTTGACAGTGCATCTGAATTTAAAGGCTATGACCATCTGGAACTGAA
CGGCAAAGTGACTGCGCTGTTTGTTGATGGTAAAGCGGTTGATGCCATCAATGCAGGCCAGGAAGCTGTG
GTCGTGCTGGATCAAACGCCATTCTATGCGGAATCCGGCGGTCAGGTTGGCGATAAAGGCGAACTGAAAG
GCGCTAACTTCTCCTTTGCGGTGGAAGATACGCAGAAATACGGCCAGGCGATTGGTCACATCGGTAAACT
TGCTGCGGGTTCTCTGAAAGTGGGCGACGCGGTGCAGGCTGATGTTGATGAGGCTCGTCGCGCCCGTATT
CGTCTGAATCACTCCGCAACGCACCTGATGCACGCTGCGCTGCGCCAGGTTCTGGGTACTCATGTATCGC
AGAAAGGTTCACTGGTTAACGACAAGGTGCTGCGCTTCGACTTCTCACACAACGAAGCGATGAAACCAGA
AGAGATTCGTGCGGTCGAAGACCTGGTGAACACACAGATTCGTCGCAATTTGCCGATCGAAACCAACATC
ATGGATCTCGAAGCGGCGAAAGCGAAAGGTGCGATGGCGCTGTTCGGCGAGAAGTATGATGAGCGCGTAC
GCGTGCTGAGCATGGGCGATTTCTCTACCGAGTTGTGTGGCGGTACTCACGCCAGCCGCACTGGTGATAT
TGGTCTGTTCCGCATCATCTCTGAATCGGGTACTGCTGCAGGCGTTCGTCGTATCGAAGCGGTAACCGGA
GAAGGTGCTATCGCCACCGTTCATGCAGACAGCGATCGCTTAAGCGAAGTCGCGCATCTGCTGAAAGGCG
ATAGCAATAATCTGGCTGATAAAGTGCGCTCAGTACTGGAACGTACGCGTCAGCTGGAAAAAGAGTTACA
ACAGCTTAAAGAACAAGCTGCCGCACAGGAGAGCGCAAATCTTTCCAGTAAGGCAATTGATGTTAATGGT
GTTAAGCTGTTGGTTAGCGAGCTTAGCGGTGTTGAGCCGAAAATGTTGCGTACCATGGTTGACGATTTAA
AAAATCAGCTGGGGTCGACAATTATCGTGCTGGCAACGGTAGTCGAAGGTAAGGTTTCTCTGATTGCAGG
CGTATCTAAGGACGTCACAGATCGTGTGAAAGCAGGGGAACTGATTGGTATGGTCGCTCAGCAGGTGGGC
GGCAAGGGTGGTGGACGTCCTGACATGGCGCAAGCCGGTGGTACGGATGCTGCGGCCTTACCTGCAGCGT
TAGCCAGTGTGAAAGGCTGGGTCAGCGCGAAATTGCAATAA
